Addgene plasmid #38994: CAMK4
Purpose: Bacterial expression for structure determination; may not be full ORF
Depositing lab: Nicola Burgess-Brown. Depositing organization: University of Oxford.
Backbone
  Vector backbone: pNIC28-Bsa4
  Backbone manufacturer: SGC
  Vector type: Bacterial Expression
Growth in bacteria
  Bacterial resistance: Kanamycin, 50 μg/mL
  Growth temperature: 37°C
  Growth strain: Mach1
  Copy number: Low Copy
Gene/Insert
  Gene/Insert name: CAMK4 (alt names: calcium/calmodulin-dependent protein kinase IV; PDB:2W4O)
  Species: H. sapiens (human)
  Insert size (bp): 999
  Entrez Gene: CAMK4 (a.k.a. CaMK IV, CaMK-GR, CaMKIV, caMK)
  Tag / fusion protein: His Tev (N terminal on insert)
  Cloning method: Ligation Independent Cloning
  Sequencing primers: 5′ T7; 3′ T7-term
Terms and licenses: Academic/Nonprofit Terms; Industry Terms: Not Available to Industry
How to cite: CAMK4 was a gift from Nicola Burgess-Brown (Addgene plasmid # 38994 ; http://n2t.net/addgene:38994 ; RRID:Addgene_38994)
