[The description below was written by a language model from this plasmid's Addgene catalogue record.]
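Description:
CAMK4 is a bacterial expression plasmid built on the pNIC28-Bsa4 backbone from the SGC, made to produce recombinant human calcium/calmodulin-dependent protein kinase IV for structure determination. It is propagated in E. coli under kanamycin selection and is recorded as low copy. The record gives no feature table, so the origin of replication and the exact regulatory elements are not explicitly stated. The listed sequencing primers (T7 forward and T7 terminator) indicate that the insert sits between a T7 promoter and T7 terminator, which would imply expression in a host that supplies T7 RNA polymerase.

The insert is a 999 bp fragment of human CAMK4, introduced by ligation-independent cloning. The catalogue entry cautions that it may not be the full open reading frame, which is typical of constructs whose boundaries have been trimmed to a domain that crystallises well. The entry also links the insert to a deposited PDB structure. The protein is expressed with an N-terminal His tag followed by a TEV protease site. The His tag allows capture by immobilised metal affinity chromatography, and TEV cleavage then removes the tag to leave near-native protein. The construct is therefore suited to preparing purified CAMK4 protein for crystallography, and the same material could reasonably serve related biochemical or biophysical work. The record itself names only structure determination as the purpose. Distribution is restricted to academic and nonprofit users.
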