>Addgene plasmid #38994 | CAMK4 | depositor partial sequence | sequence record 49052 | CAMK4 sequence 999 bps
ATGTCTTCGGTCACCGCCAGTGCGGCCCCGGGGACCGCGAGCCTCGTCCCGGATTACTGGATCGACGGCT
CCAACAGGGATGCGCTGAGCGATTTCTTCGAGGTGGAGTCGGAGCTGGGACGGGGTGCTACATCCATTGT
GTACAGATGCAAACAGAAGGGGACCCAGAAGCCTTATGCTCTCAAAGTGTTAAAGAAAACAGTGGACAAA
AAAATCGTAAGAACTGAGATAGGAGTTCTTCTTCGCCTCTCACATCCAAACATTATAAAACTTAAAGAGA
TATTTGAAACCCCTACAGAAATCAGTCTGGTCCTAGAACTCGTCACAGGAGGAGAACTGTTTGATAGGAT
TGTGGAAAAGGGATATTACAGTGAGCGAGATGCTGCAGATGCCGTTAAACAAATCCTGGAGGCAGTTGCT
TATCTACATGAAAATGGGATTGTCCATCGTGATCTCAAACCAGAGAATCTTCTTTATGCAACTCCAGCCC
CAGATGCACCACTCAAAATCGCTGATTTTGGACTCTCTAAAATTGTGGAACATCAAGTGCTCATGAAGAC
AGTATGTGGAACCCCAGGGTACTGCGCACCTGAAATTCTTAGAGGTTGTGCCTATGGACCTGAGGTGGAC
ATGTGGTCTGTAGGAATAATCACCTACATCTTACTTTGTGGATTTGAACCATTCTATGATGAAAGAGGCG
ATCAGTTCATGTTCAGGAGAATTCTGAATTGTGAATATTACTTTATCTCCCCCTGGTGGGATGAAGTATC
TCTAAATGCCAAGGACTTGGTCAGAAAATTAATTGTTTTGGATCCAAAGAAACGGCTGACTACATTTCAA
GCTCTCCAGCATCCGTGGGTCACAGGTAAAGCAGCCAATTTTGTACACATGGATACCGCTCAAAAGAAGC
TCCAAGAATTCAATGCCCGGCGTAAGCTTAAGGCAGCGGTGAAGGCTGTGGTGGCCTCTTCCCGCCTGGG
ATGACAGTAAAGGTGGATA
