>Addgene plasmid #38994 | CAMK4 | addgene partial sequence | sequence record 52900 | T7 5'-TAATACGACTCACTATAGGG-3'
ACTTCCCAATCCATGTCTTCGGTCACCGCCAGTGCGGCCCCGGGGACCGCGAGCCTCGTCCCGGATTACT
GGATCGACGGCTCCAACAGGGATGCGCTGAGCGATTTCTTCGAGGTGGAGTCGGAGCTGGGACGGGGTGC
TACATCCATTGTGTACAGATGCAAACAGAAGGGGACCCAGAAGCCTTATGCTCTCAAAGTGTTAAAGAAA
ACAGTGGACAAAAAAATCGTAAGAACTGAGATAGGAGTTCTTCTTCGCCTCTCACATCCAAACATTATAA
AACTTAAAGAGATATTTGAAACCCCTACAGAAATCAGTCTGGTCCTAGAACTCGTCACAGGAGGAGAACT
GTTTGATAGGATTGTGGAAAAGGGATATTACAGTGAGCGAGATGCTGCAGATGCCGTTAAACAAATCCTG
GAGGCAGTTGCTTATCTACATGAAAATGGGATTGTCCATCGTGATCTCAAACCAGAGAATCTTCTTTATG
CAACTCCAGCCCCAGATGCACCACTCAAAATCGCTGATTTTGGACTCTCTAAAATTGTGGAACATCAAGT
GCTCATGAAGACAGTATGTGGAACCCCAGGGTACTGCGCACCTGAAATTCTTAGAGGTTGTGCCTATGGA
CCTGAGGTGGACATGTGGTCTGTAGGAATAATCACCTACATCTTACTTTGTGGATTTGAACCATTCTATG
ATGAAAGAGGCGATCAGTTCATGTTCAGGAGAATTCTGAATTGTGAATATTACTTTATCTCCCCCTGGTG
GGATGAAGTATCTCTAAATGCCAAGGACTTGGTCAGAAAATTAATTGTTTTGGATCCAAAGAAACGGCTG
ACTACATTTCAAGCTCTCCAGCATCCGTGGG
